>Addgene plasmid #141555 | TFORF0207 | depositor full sequence | sequence record 276801 | Full Sequence
TTAATGTAGTCTTATGCAATACTCTTGTAGTCTTGCAACATGGTAACGATGAGTTAGCAACATGCCTTAC
AAGGAGAGAAAAAGCACCGTGCATGCCGATTGGTGGAAGTAAGGTGGTACGATCGTGCCTTATTAGGAAG
GCAACAGACGGGTCTGACATGGATTGGACGAACCACTGAATTGCCGCATTGCAGAGATATTGTATTTAAG
TGCCTAGCTCGATACATAAACGGGTCTCTCTGGTTAGACCAGATCTGAGCCTGGGAGCTCTCTGGCTAAC
TAGGGAACCCACTGCTTAAGCCTCAATAAAGCTTGCCTTGAGTGCTTCAAGTAGTGTGTGCCCGTCTGTT
GTGTGACTCTGGTAACTAGAGATCCCTCAGACCCTTTTAGTCAGTGTGGAAAATCTCTAGCAGTGGCGCC
CGAACAGGGACTTGAAAGCGAAAGGGAAACCAGAGGAGCTCTCTCGACGCAGGACTCGGCTTGCTGAAGC
GCGCACGGCAAGAGGCGAGGGGCGGCGACTGGTGAGTACGCCAAAAATTTTGACTAGCGGAGGCTAGAAG
GAGAGAGATGGGTGCGAGAGCGTCAGTATTAAGCGGGGGAGAATTAGATCGCGATGGGAAAAAATTCGGT
TAAGGCCAGGGGGAAAGAAAAAATATAAATTAAAACATATAGTATGGGCAAGCAGGGAGCTAGAACGATT
CGCAGTTAATCCTGGCCTGTTAGAAACATCAGAAGGCTGTAGACAAATACTGGGACAGCTACAACCATCC
CTTCAGACAGGATCAGAAGAACTTAGATCATTATATAATACAGTAGCAACCCTCTATTGTGTGCATCAAA
GGATAGAGATAAAAGACACCAAGGAAGCTTTAGACAAGATAGAGGAAGAGCAAAACAAAAGTAAGACCAC
CGCACAGCAAGCGGCCGCTGATCTTCAGACCTGGAGGAGGAGATATGAGGGACAATTGGAGAAGTGAATT
ATATAAATATAAAGTAGTAAAAATTGAACCATTAGGAGTAGCACCCACCAAGGCAAAGAGAAGAGTGGTG
CAGAGAGAAAAAAGAGCAGTGGGAATAGGAGCTTTGTTCCTTGGGTTCTTGGGAGCAGCAGGAAGCACTA
TGGGCGCAGCGTCAATGACGCTGACGGTACAGGCCAGACAATTATTGTCTGGTATAGTGCAGCAGCAGAA
CAATTTGCTGAGGGCTATTGAGGCGCAACAGCATCTGTTGCAACTCACAGTCTGGGGCATCAAGCAGCTC
CAGGCAAGAATCCTGGCTGTGGAAAGATACCTAAAGGATCAACAGCTCCTGGGGATTTGGGGTTGCTCTG
GAAAACTCATTTGCACCACTGCTGTGCCTTGGAATGCTAGTTGGAGTAATAAATCTCTGGAACAGATTTG
GAATCACACGACCTGGATGGAGTGGGACAGAGAAATTAACAATTACACAAGCTTAATACACTCCTTAATT
GAAGAATCGCAAAACCAGCAAGAAAAGAATGAACAAGAATTATTGGAATTAGATAAATGGGCAAGTTTGT
GGAATTGGTTTAACATAACAAATTGGCTGTGGTATATAAAATTATTCATAATGATAGTAGGAGGCTTGGT
AGGTTTAAGAATAGTTTTTGCTGTACTTTCTATAGTGAATAGAGTTAGGCAGGGATATTCACCATTATCG
TTTCAGACCCACCTCCCAACCCCGAGGGGACCCATGCATTGCATCTCAATTAGTCAGCAACCAGGTGTGG
AAAGTCCCCAGGCTCCCCAGCAGGCAGAAGTATGCAAAGCATGCGTCTCAATTAGTCAGCAACCATAGTC
CCGCCCCTAACTCCGCCCATCCCGCCCCTAACTCCGCCCAGTTCCGCCCATTCTCCGCCCCATGGCTGAC
TAATTTTTTTTATTTATGCAGAGGCCGAGGCCGCCTCGGCCTCTGAGCTATTCCAGAAGTAGTGAGGAGG
CTTTTTTGGAGGCCTAGGCTTTTGCAAAAAGCTTTCTAGAGGTACCACCGGAGCTTACCATGACCGAGTA
CAAGCCCACGGTGCGCCTCGCCACCCGCGACGACGTCCCCAGGGCCGTACGCACCCTCGCCGCCGCGTTC
GCCGACTACCCCGCCACGCGCCACACCGTCGATCCGGACCGCCACATCGAGCGGGTCACCGAGCTGCAAG
AACTCTTCCTCACGCGCGTCGGGCTCGACATCGGCAAGGTGTGGGTCGCGGACGACGGCGCCGCCGTGGC
GGTCTGGACCACGCCGGAGAGCGTCGAAGCGGGGGCGGTGTTCGCCGAGATCGGCCCGCGCATGGCCGAG
TTGAGCGGTTCCCGGCTGGCCGCGCAGCAACAGATGGAAGGCCTCCTGGCGCCGCACCGGCCCAAGGAGC
CCGCGTGGTTCCTGGCCACCGTCGGCGTCTCGCCCGACCACCAGGGCAAGGGTCTGGGCAGCGCCGTCGT
GCTCCCCGGAGTGGAGGCGGCCGAGCGCGCCGGGGTGCCCGCCTTCCTGGAGACCTCCGCGCCCCGCAAC
CTCCCCTTCTACGAGCGGCTCGGCTTCACCGTCACCGCCGACGTCGAGGTGCCCGAAGGACCGCGCACCT
GGTGCATGACCCGCAAGCCCGGTGCCAGTTAACGAATTCTAGATCTTGAGACAAATGGCAGTATTCATCC
ACAATTTTAAAAGAAAAGGGGGGATTGGGGGGTACAGTGCAGGGGAAAGAATAGTAGACATAATAGCAAC
AGACATACAAACTAAAGAATTACAAAAACAAATTACAAAAATTCAAAATTTTCGGGTTTATTACAGGGAC
AGCAGAGATCCACTTTGGCGCCGGCTCGAGGCCTGCAGGTGCAAAGATGGATAAAGTTTTAAACAGAGAG
GAATCTTTGCAGCTAATGGACCTTCTAGGTCTTGAAAGGAGTGGGAATTGGCTCCGGTGCCCGTCAGTGG
GCAGAGCGCACATCGCCCACAGTCCCCGAGAAGTTGGGGGGAGGGGTCGGCAATTGAACCGGTGCCTAGA
GAAGGTGGCGCGGGGTAAACTGGGAAAGTGATGTCGTGTACTGGCTCCGCCTTTTTCCCGAGGGTGGGGG
AGAACCGTATATAAGTGCAGTAGTCGCCGTGAACGTTCTTTTTCGCAACGGGTTTGCCGCCAGAACACAG
GTAAGTGCCGTGTGTGGTTCCCGCGGGCCTGGCCTCTTTACGGGTTATGGCCCTTGCGTGCCTTGAATTA
CTTCCACCTGGCTGCAGTACGTGATTCTTGATCCCGAGCTTCGGGTTGGAAGTGGGTGGGAGAGTTCGAG
GCCTTGCGCTTAAGGAGCCCCTTCGCCTCGTGCTTGAGTTGAGGCCTGGCCTGGGCGCTGGGGCCGCCGC
GTGCGAATCTGGTGGCACCTTCGCGCCTGTCTCGCTGCTTTCGATAAGTCTCTAGCCATTTAAAATTTTT
GATGACCTGCTGCGACGCTTTTTTTCTGGCAAGATAGTCTTGTAAATGCGGGCCAAGATCTGCACACTGG
TATTTCGGTTTTTGGGGCCGCGGGCGGCGACGGGGCCCGTGCGTCCCAGCGCACATGTTCGGCGAGGCGG
GGCCTGCGAGCGCGGCCACCGAGAATCGGACGGGGGTAGTCTCAAGCTGGCCGGCCTGCTCTGGTGCCTG
GCCTCGCGCCGCCGTGTATCGCCCCGCCCTGGGCGGCAAGGCTGGCCCGGTCGGCACCAGTTGCGTGAGC
GGAAAGATGGCCGCTTCCCGGCCCTGCTGCAGGGAGCTCAAAATGGAGGACGCGGCGCTCGGGAGAGCGG
GCGGGTGAGTCACCCACACAAAGGAAAAGGGCCTTTCCGTCCTCAGCCGTCGCTTCATGTGACTCCACGG
AGTACCGGGCGCCGTCCAGGCACCTCGATTAGTTCTCGAGCTTTTGGAGTACGTCGTCTTTAGGTTGGGG
GGAGGGGTTTTATGCGATGGAGTTTCCCCACACTGAGTGGGTGGAGACTGAAGTTAGGCCAGCTTGGCAC
TTGATGTAATTCTCCTTGGAATTTGCCCTTTTTGAGTTTGGATCTTGGTTCATTCTCAAGCCTCAGACAG
TGGTTCAAAGTTTTTTTCTTCCATTTCAGGTGTCGTGAGGCTAGCACCGCCACCATGATGCAGGAATCTG
CGACAGAGACAATAAGCAACAGTTCAATGAATCAAAATGGAATGAGCACTCTAAGCAGCCAATTAGATGC
TGGCAGCAGAGATGGAAGATCAAGTGGTGACACCAGCTCTGAAGTAAGCACAGTAGAACTGCTGCATCTG
CAACAACAGCAGGCTCTCCAGGCAGCAAGACAACTTCTTTTACAGCAGCAAACAAGTGGATTGAAATCTC
CTAAGAGCAGTGATAAACAGAGACCACTGCAGGTGCCTGTGTCAGTGGCCATGATGACTCCCCAGGTGAT
CACCCCTCAGCAAATGCAGCAGATCCTTCAGCAACAAGTCCTGTCTCCTCAGCAGCTACAAGCCCTTCTC
CAACAACAGCAGGCTGTCATGCTGCAGCAGCAACAACTACAAGAGTTTTACAAGAAACAGCAAGAGCAGT
TACATCTTCAGCTTTTGCAGCAGCAGCAGCAACAGCAGCAGCAGCAACAACAGCAGCAACAACAGCAGCA
GCAACAACAACAACAACAGCAGCAACAACAGCAGCAGCAGCAGCAACAGCAGCAGCAGCAGCAACAGCAT
CCTGGAAAGCAAGCGAAAGAGCAGCAGCAGCAGCAGCAGCAGCAACAGCAATTGGCAGCCCAGCAGCTTG
TCTTCCAGCAGCAGCTTCTCCAGATGCAACAACTCCAGCAGCAGCAGCATCTGCTCAGCCTTCAGCGTCA
GGGACTCATCTCCATTCCACCTGGCCAGGCAGCACTTCCTGTCCAATCGCTGCCTCAAGCTGGCTTAAGT
CCTGCTGAGATTCAGCAGTTATGGAAAGAAGTGACTGGAGTTCACAGTATGGAAGACAATGGCATTAAAC
ATGGAGGGCTAGACCTCACTACTAACAATTCCTCCTCGACTACCTCCTCCAACACTTCCAAAGCATCACC
ACCAATAACTCATCATTCCATAGTGAATGGACAGTCTTCAGTTCTAAGTGCAAGACGAGACAGCTCGTCA
CATGAGGAGACTGGGGCCTCTCACACTCTCTATGGCCATGGAGTTTGCAAATGGCCAGGCTGTGAAAGCA
TTTGTGAAGATTTTGGACAGTTTTTAAAGCACCTTAACAATGAACACGCATTGGATGACCGAAGCACTGC
TCAGTGTCGAGTGCAAATGCAGGTGGTGCAACAGTTAGAAATACAGCTTTCTAAAGAACGCGAACGTCTT
CAAGCAATGATGACCCACTTGCACATGCGACCCTCAGAGCCCAAACCATCTCCCAAACCTGTAAGTGCAT
ATTGCTTTATAAACAGTAAATAGTAATGAACTAGTCCGTAACTTGAAAGTATTTCGATTTCTTGGCTTTA
TATATCTTGTGGAAAGGACGACTTTGTTGAGCGGAGACATTCCTCACGCGTTAAGTCGACAATCAACCTC
TGGATTACAAAATTTGTGAAAGATTGACTGGTATTCTTAACTATGTTGCTCCTTTTACGCTATGTGGATA
CGCTGCTTTAATGCCTTTGTATCATGCTATTGCTTCCCGTATGGCTTTCATTTTCTCCTCCTTGTATAAA
TCCTGGTTGCTGTCTCTTTATGAGGAGTTGTGGCCCGTTGTCAGGCAACGTGGCGTGGTGTGCACTGTGT
TTGCTGACGCAACCCCCACTGGTTGGGGCATTGCCACCACCTGTCAGCTCCTTTCCGGGACTTTCGCTTT
CCCCCTCCCTATTGCCACGGCGGAACTCATCGCCGCCTGCCTTGCCCGCTGCTGGACAGGGGCTCGGCTG
TTGGGCACTGACAATTCCGTGGTGTTGTCGGGGAAATCATCGTCCTTTCCTTGGCTGCTCGCCTGTGTTG
CCACCTGGATTCTGCGCGGGACGTCCTTCTGCTACGTCCCTTCGGCCCTCAATCCAGCGGACCTTCCTTC
CCGCGGCCTGCTGCCGGCTCTGCGGCCTCTTCCGCGTCTTCGCCTTCGCCCTCAGACGAGTCGGATCTCC
CTTTGGGCCGCCTCCCCGCGTCGACTTTAAGACCAATGACTTACAAGGCAGCTGTAGATCTTAGCCACTT
TTTAAAAGAAAAGGGGGGACTGGAAGGGCTAATTCACTCCCAACGAAGACAAGATCTGCTTTTTGCTTGT
ACTGGGTCTCTCTGGTTAGACCAGATCTGAGCCTGGGAGCTCTCTGGCTAACTAGGGAACCCACTGCTTA
AGCCTCAATAAAGCTTGCCTTGAGTGCTTCAAGTAGTGTGTGCCCGTCTGTTGTGTGACTCTGGTAACTA
GAGATCCCTCAGACCCTTTTAGTCAGTGTGGAAAATCTCTAGCAGTACGTATAGTAGTTCATGTCATCTT
ATTATTCAGTATTTATAACTTGCAAAGAAATGAATATCAGAGAGTGAGAGGAACTTGTTTATTGCAGCTT
ATAATGGTTACAAATAAAGCAATAGCATCACAAATTTCACAAATAAAGCATTTTTTTCACTGCATTCTAG
TTGTGGTTTGTCCAAACTCATCAATGTATCTTATCATGTCTGGCTCTAGCTATCCCGCCCCTAACTCCGC
CCATCCCGCCCCTAACTCCGCCCAGTTCCGCCCATTCTCCGCCCCATGGCTGACTAATTTTTTTTATTTA
TGCAGAGGCCGAGGCCGCCTCGGCCTCTGAGCTATTCCAGAAGTAGTGAGGAGGCTTTTTTGGAGGCCTA
GGGACGTACCCAATTCGCCCTATAGTGAGTCGTATTACGCGCGCTCACTGGCCGTCGTTTTACAACGTCG
TGACTGGGAAAACCCTGGCGTTACCCAACTTAATCGCCTTGCAGCACATCCCCCTTTCGCCAGCTGGCGT
AATAGCGAAGAGGCCCGCACCGATCGCCCTTCCCAACAGTTGCGCAGCCTGAATGGCGAATGGG
[124 nt withheld, positions 6995-7118]
C
[91 nt withheld, positions 7120-7210]
A
[49 nt withheld, positions 7212-7260]
CCTTTGACGTTGGAGTCCACGTTCTTT
[37 nt withheld, positions 7288-7324]
ACCCTATCTCGGTCTATTCTTTTGATTTATAAGGGATTTTGCCGATTTCGGCCTATTGGTTAAAAAATGA
GCTGATTTAACAAAAATTTAACGCGAATTTTAACAAAATATTAACGCTTACAATTTAGGTGGCACTTTTC
GGGGAAATGTGCGCGGAACCCCTATTTGTTTATTTTTCTAAATACATTCAAATATGTATCCGCTCATGAG
ACAATAACCCTGATAAATGCTTCAATAATATTGAAAAAGGAAGAGTATGAGTATTCAACATTTCCGTGTC
GCCCTTATTCCCTTTTTTGCGGCATTTTGCCTTCCTGTTTTTGCTCACCCAGAAACGCTGGTGAAAGTAA
AAGATGCTGAAGATCAGTTGGGTGCACGAGTGGGTTACATCGAACTGGATCTCAACAGCGGTAAGATCCT
TGAGAGTTTTCGCCCCGAAGAACGTTTTCCAATGATGAGCACTTTTAAAGTTCTGCTATGTGGCGCGGTA
TTATCCCGTATTGACGCCGGGCAAGAGCAACTCGGTCGCCGCATACACTATTCTCAGAATGACTTGGTTG
AGTACTCACCAGTCACAGAAAAGCATCTTACGGATGGCATGACAGTAAGAGAATTATGCAGTGCTGCCAT
AACCATGAGTGATAACACTGCGGCCAACTTACTTCTGACAACGATCGGAGGACCGAAGGAGCTAACCGCT
TTTTTGCACAACATGGGGGATCATGTAACTCGCCTTGATCGTTGGGAACCGGAGCTGAATGAAGCCATAC
CAAACGACGAGCGTGACACCACGATGCCTGTAGCAATGGCAACAACGTTGCGCAAACTATTAACTGGCGA
ACTACTTACTCTAGCTTCCCGGCAACAATTAATAGACTGGATGGAGGCGGATAAAGTTGCAGGACCACTT
CTGCGCTCGGCCCTTCCGGCTGGCTGGTTTATTGCTGATAAATCTGGAGCCGGTGAGCGTGGGTCTCGCG
GTATCATTGCAGCACTGGGGCCAGATGGTAAGCCCTCCCGTATCGTAGTTATCTACACGACGGGGAGTCA
GGCAACTATGGATGAACGAAATAGACAGATCGCTGAGATAGGTGCCTCACTGATTAAGCATTGGTAACTG
TCAGACCAAGTTTACTCATATATACTTTAGATTGATTTAAAACTTCATTTTTAATTTAAAAGGATCTAGG
TGAAGATCCTTTTTGATAATCTCATGACCAAAATCCCTTAACGTGAGTTTTCGTTCCACTGAGCGTCAGA
CCCCGTAGAAAAGATCAAAGGATCTTCTTGAGATCCTTTTTTTCTGCGCGTAATCTGCTGCTTGCAAACA
AAAAAACCACCGCTACCAGCGGTGGTTTGTTTGCCGGATCAAGAGCTACCAACTCTTTTTCCGAAGGTAA
CTGGCTTCAGCAGAGCGCAGATACCAAATACTGTTCTTCTAGTGTAGCCGTAGTTAGGCCACCACTTCAA
GAACTCTGTAGCACCGCCTACATACCTCGCTCTGCTAATCCTGTTACCAGTGGCTGCTGCCAGTGGCGAT
AAGTCGTGTCTTACCGGGTTGGACTCAAGACGATAGTTACCGGATAAGGCGCAGCGGTCGGGCTGAACGG
GGGGTTCGTGCACACAGCCCAGCTTGGAGCGAACGACCTACACCGAACTGAGATACCTACAGCGTGAGCT
ATGAGAAAGCGCCACGCTTCCCGAAGGGAGAAAGGCGGACAGGTATCCGGTAAGCGGCAGGGTCGGAACA
GGAGAGCGCACGAGGGAGCTTCCAGGGGGAAACGCCTGGTATCTTTATAGTCCTGTCGGGTTTCGCCACC
TCTGACTTGAGCGTCGATTTTTGTGATGCTCGTCAGGGGGGCGGAGCCTATGGAAAAACGCCAGCAACGC
GGCCTTTTTACGGTTCCTGGCCTTTTGCTGGCCTTTTGCTCACATGTTCTTTCCTGCGTTATCCCCTGAT
TCTGTGGATAACCGTATTACCGCCTTTGAGTGAGCTGATACCGCTCGCCGCAGCCGAACGACCGAGCGCA
GCGAGTCAGTGAGCGAGGAAGCGGAAGAGCGCCCAATACGCAAACCGCCTCTCCCCGCGCGTTGGCCGAT
TCATTAATGCAGCTGGCACGACAGGTTTCCCGACTGGAAAGCGGGCAGTGAGCGCAACGCAATTAATGTG
AGTTAGCTCACTCATTAGGCACCCCAGGCTTTACACTTTATGCTTCCGGCTCGTATGTTGTGTGGAATTG
TGAGCGGATAACAATTTCACACAGGAAACAGCTATGACCATGATTACGCCAAGCGCGCAATTAACCCTCA
CTAAAGGGAACAAAAGCTGGAGCTGCAAGC
Features (pLannotate 1.2.2; 31 found; start..end, strand, type, name):
      5..231     +  promoter       RSV promoter: Rous sarcoma virus enhancer/promoter
    232..412     +  LTR            5' LTR (truncated): truncated 5' long terminal repeat (LTR) from HIV-1
    459..584     +  misc_feature   HIV-1 Ψ: packaging signal of human immunodeficiency virus type 1
    568..931     +  CDS            HIV-1 gag (fragment): gag protein from human immunodeficiency virus 1; gag
   1077..1310    +  misc_feature   RRE: The Rev response element (RRE) of HIV-1 allows for Rev-dependent mRNA export from the nucleus to the cytoplasm.
   1687..1713    +  CDS            Rev (fragment): human immunodeficiency virus 1 (HIV-1) Rev protein; rev; enhances nuclear export of unspliced and incompletely spliced viral mRNAs
   1720..1743    +  promoter       SV40 promoter (fragment): SV40 early promoter
   1744..1815    +  promoter       SV40 promoter (fragment): SV40 enhancer and early promoter
   1839..1974    +  rep_origin     SV40 ori: SV40 origin of replication
   2020..2616    +  CDS            PuroR (fragment): puromycin N-acetyltransferase; pac from Streptomyces; confers resistance to puromycin
   2665..2782    +  misc_feature   cPPT/CTS: central polypurine tract and central termination sequence of HIV-1
   2847..2913    +  CDS            small t antigen (fragment): SV40 (simian virus 40) small t antigen
   2920..4098    +  promoter       EF-1α promoter: strong constitutive promoter for human elongation factor EF-1α
   4115..5380    +  CDS            FOXP2 (fragment): FOXP2_HUMAN - Also known as CAGH44, TNRC10. Experimental evidence at protein level: Swiss-Prot protein existence level 1. Transcriptional repressor that may play a role in the specification and differentiation of lung epithelium. May also play a role in developing neural, gastrointestinal and cardiovascular tissues. Can act with CTBP1 to synergistically repress transcription but CTPBP1 is not essential. Plays a role in synapse formation by regulating SRPX2 levels. Involved in neural mechanisms mediating the development of speech and language. From Homo sapiens (Human).
   5426..5479    +  promoter       U6 promoter (fragment): RNA polymerase III promoter for human U6 snRNA
   5521..6109    +  misc_feature   WPRE: woodchuck hepatitis virus posttranscriptional regulatory element
   6160..6179    +  misc_feature   cPPT/CTS (fragment): central polypurine tract and central termination sequence of HIV-1
   6181..6414    +  LTR            3' LTR (ΔU3): self-inactivating 3' long terminal repeat (LTR) from HIV-1
   6492..6613    +  polyA_signal   SV40 poly(A) signal: SV40 polyadenylation signal
   6653..6788    +  rep_origin     SV40 ori: SV40 origin of replication
   6809..6827    -  promoter       T7 promoter: promoter for bacteriophage T7 RNA polymerase
   6835..6990    +  CDS            lacZα (fragment): LacZα fragment of β-galactosidase; lacZ fragment
   6995..7423    +  rep_origin     f1 ori (sequence partly withheld): f1 bacteriophage origin of replication; arrow indicates direction of (+) strand synthesis
   7476..7580    +  promoter       AmpR promoter: bla
   7581..8441    +  CDS            AmpR: β-lactamase; bla; confers resistance to ampicillin, carbenicillin, and related antibiotics
   8612..9200    +  rep_origin     ori: high-copy-number ColE1/pMB1/pBR322/pUC origin of replication
   9383..9475    +  CDS            lacI (fragment): lac repressor; lacI; The lac repressor binds to the lac operator to inhibit transcription in E. coli. This inhibition can be relieved by adding lactose or isopropyl-β-D-thiogalactopyranoside (IPTG).
   9488..9509    +  protein_bind   CAP binding site: CAP binding activates transcription in the presence of cAMP. E. coli catabolite activator protein
   9524..9554    +  promoter       lac promoter: promoter for the E. coli lac operon
   9562..9578    +  protein_bind   lac operator: The lac repressor binds to the lac operator to inhibit transcription in E. coli. This inhibition can be relieved by adding lactose or isopropyl-β-D-thiogalactopyranoside (IPTG). lac repressor encoded by lacI
   9623..9641    +  promoter       T3 promoter: promoter for bacteriophage T3 RNA polymerase
