[The description below was written by a language model from this plasmid's Addgene catalogue record and pLannotate feature annotations shown in this document.]
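Description:
TFORF0207 is a third-generation-style, self-inactivating lentiviral expression plasmid built on the pLX_TRC317 backbone for overexpressing the human transcription factor FOXP2 in mammalian cells. In bacteria it is maintained through a high-copy ColE1/pUC-type origin and selected with ampicillin via the β-lactamase gene. An f1 origin and remnants of a lac/lacZα cloning region, with flanking T3 and T7 promoters, are also present in the backbone. The depositor notes that the plasmid can recombine, as is common for LTR-containing vectors, and that not all members of the collection were fully sequence-verified by the repository.

The viral genome is driven by an RSV promoter fused to a truncated HIV-1 5' LTR. This is followed by the Ψ packaging signal with a partial gag sequence, the Rev response element for Rev-dependent nuclear export, and a cPPT/CTS element. It ends with a ΔU3 3' LTR that inactivates LTR promoter activity after integration, followed by an SV40 polyadenylation signal. Two expression units lie between the LTRs. An SV40 early promoter drives puromycin N-acetyltransferase for selecting transduced cells, and a full EF-1α promoter drives the FOXP2 ORF, which was synthesized from a specific annotated transcript isoform. The ORF is recorded as about 1.4 kb, and a WPRE downstream enhances transcript expression.

According to the record, the construct also carries a unique 24-bp barcode, although the feature table does not annotate it. The barcode allows this ORF to be identified in pooled screens. The plasmid belongs to a barcoded transcription factor ORF library used to study directed differentiation.
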