Addgene plasmid #141555: TFORF0207
Purpose: Lentiviral vector for overexpressing the FOXP2 transcription factor ORF with a unique 24-bp barcode. Barcodes facilitate identification of transcription factors in pooled screens.
Depositing lab: Feng Zhang. Depositing organization: Broad Institute. Publication: A transcription factor atlas of directed differentiation. Joung J, Ma S, Tay T, Geiger-Schuller KR, Kirchgatterer PC, Verdine VK, Guo B, Arias-Garcia MA, Allen WE, Singh A, Kuksenko O, Abudayyeh OO, Gootenberg JS, Fu Z, Macrae RK, Buenrostro JD, Regev A, Zhang F. Cell. 2023 Jan 5;186(1):209-229.e26. doi: 10.1016/j.cell.2022.11.026. PubMed 36608654.
Backbone
  Vector backbone: pLX_TRC317
  Backbone manufacturer: Broad Institute Genetic Perturbation Platform
  Backbone size w/o insert (bp): 8264
  Vector type: Mammalian Expression, Lentiviral
  Selectable markers: Puromycin
Growth in bacteria
  Bacterial resistance: Ampicillin, 100 μg/mL
  Growth temperature: 37°C
  Growth strain: NEB Stable
  Copy number: High Copy
Gene/Insert
  Gene/Insert name: FOXP2
  Species: H. sapiens (human)
  Insert size (bp): 1400
  Entrez Gene: FOXP2 (a.k.a. CAGH44, SPCH1, TNRC10)
  Promoter: EF1a
  Cloning method: Unknown
  Sequencing primers: 5′ GGGTGGAGACTGAAGTTAGGCCAG; 3′ CACATAGCGTAAAAGGAGCAACATAG
Terms and licenses: Academic/Nonprofit Terms; Industry Terms: Not Available to Industry
Depositor comments: NM_148899,ENST00000360232 . The transcription factor ORF portion of this plasmid was synthesized by Genewiz. Please test multiple small colonies in case of plasmid recombination. To make this collection available in a timely manner, a portion of this collection was not fully sequenced by Addgene. If an Addgene verified full plasmid sequence is not available, please contact us prior to placing an order to request the full sequence.
How to cite: TFORF0207 was a gift from Feng Zhang (Addgene plasmid # 141555 ; http://n2t.net/addgene:141555 ; RRID:Addgene_141555)
