>Addgene plasmid #141555 | TFORF0207 | depositor partial sequence | sequence record 276802 | Insert
ACCGCCACCATGATGCAGGAATCTGCGACAGAGACAATAAGCAACAGTTCAATGAATCAAAATGGAATGA
GCACTCTAAGCAGCCAATTAGATGCTGGCAGCAGAGATGGAAGATCAAGTGGTGACACCAGCTCTGAAGT
AAGCACAGTAGAACTGCTGCATCTGCAACAACAGCAGGCTCTCCAGGCAGCAAGACAACTTCTTTTACAG
CAGCAAACAAGTGGATTGAAATCTCCTAAGAGCAGTGATAAACAGAGACCACTGCAGGTGCCTGTGTCAG
TGGCCATGATGACTCCCCAGGTGATCACCCCTCAGCAAATGCAGCAGATCCTTCAGCAACAAGTCCTGTC
TCCTCAGCAGCTACAAGCCCTTCTCCAACAACAGCAGGCTGTCATGCTGCAGCAGCAACAACTACAAGAG
TTTTACAAGAAACAGCAAGAGCAGTTACATCTTCAGCTTTTGCAGCAGCAGCAGCAACAGCAGCAGCAGC
AACAACAGCAGCAACAACAGCAGCAGCAACAACAACAACAACAGCAGCAACAACAGCAGCAGCAGCAGCA
ACAGCAGCAGCAGCAGCAACAGCATCCTGGAAAGCAAGCGAAAGAGCAGCAGCAGCAGCAGCAGCAGCAA
CAGCAATTGGCAGCCCAGCAGCTTGTCTTCCAGCAGCAGCTTCTCCAGATGCAACAACTCCAGCAGCAGC
AGCATCTGCTCAGCCTTCAGCGTCAGGGACTCATCTCCATTCCACCTGGCCAGGCAGCACTTCCTGTCCA
ATCGCTGCCTCAAGCTGGCTTAAGTCCTGCTGAGATTCAGCAGTTATGGAAAGAAGTGACTGGAGTTCAC
AGTATGGAAGACAATGGCATTAAACATGGAGGGCTAGACCTCACTACTAACAATTCCTCCTCGACTACCT
CCTCCAACACTTCCAAAGCATCACCACCAATAACTCATCATTCCATAGTGAATGGACAGTCTTCAGTTCT
AAGTGCAAGACGAGACAGCTCGTCACATGAGGAGACTGGGGCCTCTCACACTCTCTATGGCCATGGAGTT
TGCAAATGGCCAGGCTGTGAAAGCATTTGTGAAGATTTTGGACAGTTTTTAAAGCACCTTAACAATGAAC
ACGCATTGGATGACCGAAGCACTGCTCAGTGTCGAGTGCAAATGCAGGTGGTGCAACAGTTAGAAATACA
GCTTTCTAAAGAACGCGAACGTCTTCAAGCAATGATGACCCACTTGCACATGCGACCCTCAGAGCCCAAA
CCATCTCCCAAACCTGTAAGTGCATATTGCTTTATAAACAGTAAATAGTAATGAACTAGTCCGTAACTTG
AAAGTATTTCGATTTCTTGGCTTTATATATCTTGTGGAAAGGACGACTTTGTTGAGCGGAGACATTCCTC
