>Addgene plasmid #141555 | TFORF0207 | depositor partial sequence | sequence record 276803 | Barcode
CTTTGTTGAGCGGAGACATTCCTC
