>Addgene plasmid #141555 | TFORF0207 | addgene partial sequence | sequence record 353765 | WPRE-R 5'-CATAGCGTAAAAGGAGCAACA-3'
TTTTGTAATCCAGAGGTTGATTGTCGACTTAACGCGTGAGGAATGTCTCCGCTCAACAAAGTCGTCCTTT
CCACAAGATATATAAAGCCAAGAAATCGAAATACTTTCAAGTTACGGACTAGTTCATTACTATTTACTGT
TTATAAAGCAATATGCACTTACAGGTTTGGGAGATGGTTTGGGCTCTGAGGGTCGCATGTGCAAGTGGGT
CATCATTGCTTGAAGACGTTCGCGTTCTTTAGAAAGCTGTATTTCTAACTGTTGCACCACCTGCATTTGC
ACTCGACACTGAGCAGTGCTTCGGTCATCCAATGCGTGTTCATTGTTAAGGTGCTTTAAAAACTGTCCAA
AATCTTCACAAATGCTTTCACAGCCTGGCCATTTGCAAACTCCATGGCCATAGAGAGTGTGAGAGGCCCC
AGTCTCCTCATGTGACGAGCTGTCTCGTCTTGCACTTAGAACTGAAGACTGTCCATTCACTATGGAATGA
TGAGTTATTGGTGGTGATGCTTTGGAAGTGTTGGAGGAGGTAGTCGAGGAGGAATTGTTAGTAGTGAGGT
CTAGCCCTCCATGTTTAATGCCATTGTCTTCCATACTGTGAACTCCAGTCA
